Addgene plasmid #58282: pERB122
Purpose: const: miRFKBP5_GFP_IRES_Puro; ind: mC-FRB
Depositing lab: Michael Lampson. Depositing organization: University of Pennsylvania. Publication: Recruitment of Mad1 to metaphase kinetochores is sufficient to reactivate the mitotic checkpoint. Ballister ER, Riegman M, Lampson MA. J Cell Biol. 2014 Mar 17;204(6):901-8. doi: 10.1083/jcb.201311113. PubMed 24637323.
Backbone
  Vector backbone: inducible knockdown/cDNA RMCE
  Vector type: Mammalian Expression
  Selectable markers: Puromycin
Growth in bacteria
  Bacterial resistance: Ampicillin, 100 μg/mL
  Growth temperature: 37°C
  Growth strain: DH5alpha
  Copy number: High Copy
Gene/Insert 1
  Gene/Insert name: FKBP-targeted miRNA (alt name: pERB122)
  Species: H. sapiens (human)
Gene/Insert 2
  Gene/Insert name: GFP
Gene/Insert 3
  Gene/Insert name: Puromycin resistance
Gene/Insert 4
  Gene/Insert name: inducible mCherry-FRB
  Tag / fusion protein: mCherry (N terminal on insert)
Terms and licenses: Academic/Nonprofit Terms; Industry Terms: Not Available to Industry
How to cite: pERB122 was a gift from Michael Lampson (Addgene plasmid # 58282 ; http://n2t.net/addgene:58282 ; RRID:Addgene_58282)
