[The description below was written by a language model from this plasmid's Addgene catalogue record and pLannotate feature annotations shown in this document.]
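Description:
pERB122 is a 9,932-bp mammalian expression plasmid built on an "inducible knockdown/cDNA RMCE" backbone, designed for recombinase-mediated cassette exchange into a pre-engineered genomic landing site. It is propagated in E. coli as a high-copy plasmid through a ColE1/pUC-type origin with ampicillin resistance (AmpR). The mammalian payload lies between a lox2272 site and a loxP site. Because these two heterospecific sites do not recombine with each other, Cre can swap the whole intervening cassette into a matching acceptor locus in a defined orientation.

The cassette contains two expression units plus a transactivator. The constitutive unit begins just inside the lox2272 site. It has a chimeric intron carrying a miR-155-based microRNA scaffold, which the record describes as a miRNA targeting human FKBP. This is followed by EGFP, an EMCV IRES, puromycin N-acetyltransferase and a bGH poly(A) signal. No promoter is annotated upstream of this unit, so it may rely on a promoter at the integration site, but the record does not state this. Expression would then couple FKBP knockdown to green fluorescence and puromycin selection.

A UbC promoter on the opposite strand drives rtTA3, which activates the adjacent tight TRE promoter in the presence of doxycycline. The TRE unit has a second intron with miR-155 flanks; the spacing between the flanks suggests no hairpin is inserted there. It then encodes mCherry fused N-terminally to FRB, annotated as the T2098L variant, and ends with a rabbit β-globin poly(A) signal.

The associated study used induced recruitment of Mad1 to kinetochores to probe the mitotic checkpoint. This construct appears to supply the inducible mCherry-FRB component for rapamycin-type dimerization, with endogenous FKBP depleted, presumably to limit competition for the dimerizer.
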