Features (pLannotate 1.2.2; 39 found; start..end, strand, type, name):
     52..100     +  polyA_signal   HSV TK poly(A) signal: herpes simplex virus thymidine kinase polyadenylation signal (Cole and Stacy, 1985)
    191..207     -  polyA_signal   bGH poly(A) signal (fragment): bovine growth hormone polyadenylation signal
    312..345     -  protein_bind   lox2272: Cre-mediated recombination occurs in the 8-bp core sequence (GGATACTT). lox2272 sites are compatible with each other, but incompatible with loxP or loxN sites (Lee and Saito, 1988). Cre recombinase
    403..483     +  intron         chimeric intron (fragment): chimera between introns from human β-globin and immunoglobulin heavy chain genes
    501..527     +  ncRNA          5' miR-155: sequence upstream of the precursor of mouse miR-155 microRNA (Uva et al., 2013) miRNA
    591..632     +  ncRNA          3' miR-155: sequence downstream of the precursor of mouse miR-155 microRNA (Uva et al., 2013) miRNA
    674..724     +  intron         chimeric intron (fragment): chimera between introns from human β-globin and immunoglobulin heavy chain genes
    729..755     +  misc_feature   MCS (fragment): multiple cloning site
    794..1510    +  CDS            EGFP: EGFP is a basic (constitutively fluorescent) green fluorescent protein published in 1996, derived from Aequorea victoria. It is reported to be a rapidly-maturing weak dimer with moderate acid sensitivity.
   1557..1598    -  misc_feature   MCS (fragment): pBluescript multiple cloning site
   1600..2186    +  misc_feature   IRES2: internal ribosome entry site (IRES) of the encephalomyocarditis virus (EMCV)
   2187..2784    +  CDS            PuroR (fragment): puromycin N-acetyltransferase; pac from Streptomyces alboniger; confers resistance to puromycin
   2815..2880    +  CDS            dmpM (fragment): DMPM_STRAD - Protein inferred from homology: Swiss-Prot protein existence level 3. From Streptomyces alboniger.
   2907..3018    +  polyA_signal   bGH poly(A) signal: bovine growth hormone polyadenylation signal
   3114..3235    -  polyA_signal   SV40 poly(A) signal: SV40 polyadenylation signal
   3258..3342    -  CDS            large T antigen (fragment): large T antigen from SV40 (simian virus 40)
   3367..4074    -  CDS            rtTA3: reverse tetracycline transactivator 3 activates expression from Tet-responsive promoters in the presence of doxycycline
   4085..5296    -  promoter       UbC promoter: human ubiquitin C promoter
   5309..5587    +  promoter       tight TRE promoter (fragment): Tet-responsive promoter PTight, consisting of seven tet operator sequences followed by the minimal CMV promoter
   5644..5724    +  intron         chimeric intron (fragment): chimera between introns from human β-globin and immunoglobulin heavy chain genes
   5742..5768    +  ncRNA          5' miR-155: sequence upstream of the precursor of mouse miR-155 microRNA (Uva et al., 2013) miRNA
   5794..5835    +  ncRNA          3' miR-155: sequence downstream of the precursor of mouse miR-155 microRNA (Uva et al., 2013) miRNA
   5877..5927    +  intron         chimeric intron (fragment): chimera between introns from human β-globin and immunoglobulin heavy chain genes
   5932..5959    +  misc_feature   MCS (fragment): multiple cloning site
   5964..6671    +  CDS            mCherry: mCherry is a basic (constitutively fluorescent) red fluorescent protein published in 2004, derived from Discosoma sp.. It is reported to be a very rapidly-maturing monomer with low acid sensitivity.
   6672..6697    +  misc_feature   MCS (fragment): multiple cloning site
   6705..6983    +  CDS            FRB*: T2098L mutant of FKBP-rapamycin binding domain of human FRAP binds synthetic ligands such as AP21967
   7008..7073    +  CDS            HBB (fragment): HBB_PONPY - Experimental evidence at transcript level: Swiss-Prot protein existence level 2. Involved in oxygen transport from the lung to the various peripheral tissues. From Pongo pygmaeus (Bornean orangutan).
   7144..7199    +  polyA_signal   β-globin poly(A) signal: rabbit β-globin polyadenylation signal (Gil and Proudfoot, 1987)
   7560..7593    -  protein_bind   loxP: Cre-mediated recombination occurs in the 8-bp core sequence (GCATACAT). Cre recombinase
   7606..7727    +  polyA_signal   SV40 poly(A) signal: SV40 polyadenylation signal
   7746..7764    -  promoter       T3 promoter: promoter for bacteriophage T3 RNA polymerase
   7809..7825    -  protein_bind   lac operator: The lac repressor binds to the lac operator to inhibit transcription in E. coli. This inhibition can be relieved by adding lactose or isopropyl-β-D-thiogalactopyranoside (IPTG). lac repressor encoded by lacI
   7833..7863    -  promoter       lac promoter: promoter for the E. coli lac operon
   7878..7899    -  protein_bind   CAP binding site: CAP binding activates transcription in the presence of cAMP. E. coli catabolite activator protein
   7912..8004    -  CDS            lacI (fragment): lac repressor; lacI; The lac repressor binds to the lac operator to inhibit transcription in E. coli. This inhibition can be relieved by adding lactose or isopropyl-β-D-thiogalactopyranoside (IPTG).
   8187..8775    -  rep_origin     ori: high-copy-number ColE1/pMB1/pBR322/pUC origin of replication
   8946..9806    -  CDS            AmpR: β-lactamase; bla; confers resistance to ampicillin, carbenicillin, and related antibiotics
   9807..9911    -  promoter       AmpR promoter: bla
>Addgene plasmid #58282 | pERB122 | depositor full sequence | sequence record 89778 | pERB122 sequence 9932 bps
AAGCTTAATAAACACGGAAGGAGACAATACCGGAAGGAACCCGCGCTATGACGGCAATAAAAAGACAGAA
TAAAACGCACGGGTGTTGGGTCGTTTGTTCATAAACGCGGGGTTCGGTCCCAGGGCTGGCACTCTGTCGA
TACCCCACCGAGACCCCATTGGGGCCAATACGCCCGCGTTTCTTCCTTTTCCCCACCCCACCCCCCAAGT
TCGGGTGAAGGCCCAGGGCTCGCAGCCAACGTCGGGGCGGCAGGCCCTGCCATAGCCACTGGCCCCGTGG
GTTAGGGACGGGGTCCCCCATTCGAGAATAAATAACTTCGTATAAAGTATCCTATACGAAGTTATCACCC
TGCAGTACGTATCCGGTAGCCTTGCAGAAGTTGGTCGTGAGGCACTGGGCAGGTAAGTATCAAGGTTACA
AGACAGGTTTAAGGAGACCAATAGAAACTGGGCTTGTCGAGACAGAGAAGACTCTTGCGTTTCGGTCGAC
TTCTAGAGCTCTGGAGGCTTGCTGAAGGCTGTATGCTGATATGGATTCATGTGCACATGGTTTTGGCCAC
TGACTGACCATGTGCATGAATCCATATCAGGACACAAGGCCTGTTACTAGCACTCACATGGAACAAATGG
CCGAATTCGGCGCTAGCTGCTGATATCGCATACGCGTGGACCAGATAGGCACCTATTGGTCTTACTGACA
TCCACTTTGCCTTTCTCTCCACAGGTGTCGGTACCGCGGGCCCGGGATCCACCGGCGCGCCCTGCAGGCG
GCCGCCTCGAGCCGGTCGCCACCATGGTGAGCAAGGGCGAGGAGCTGTTCACCGGGGTGGTGCCCATCCT
GGTCGAGCTGGACGGCGACGTAAACGGCCACAAGTTCAGCGTGTCCGGCGAGGGCGAGGGCGATGCCACC
TACGGCAAGCTGACCCTGAAGTTCATCTGCACCACCGGCAAGCTGCCCGTGCCCTGGCCCACCCTCGTGA
CCACCCTGACCTACGGCGTGCAGTGCTTCAGCCGCTACCCCGACCACATGAAGCAGCACGACTTCTTCAA
GTCCGCCATGCCCGAAGGCTACGTCCAGGAGCGCACCATCTTCTTCAAGGACGACGGCAACTACAAGACC
CGCGCCGAGGTGAAGTTCGAGGGCGACACCCTGGTGAACCGCATCGAGCTGAAGGGCATCGACTTCAAGG
AGGACGGCAACATCCTGGGGCACAAGCTGGAGTACAACTACAACAGCCACAACGTCTATATCATGGCCGA
CAAGCAGAAGAACGGCATCAAGGTGAACTTCAAGATCCGCCACAACATCGAGGACGGCAGCGTGCAGCTC
GCCGACCACTACCAGCAGAACACCCCCATCGGCGACGGCCCCGTGCTGCTGCCCGACAACCACTACCTGA
GCACCCAGTCCGCCCTGAGCAAAGACCCCAACGAGAAGCGCGATCACATGGTCCTGCTGGAGTTCGTGAC
CGCCGCCGGGATCACTCTCGGCATGGACGAGCTGTACAAGTCCGGATAACCGGAGGTGCAGGCTGCCTAT
GCATGTTAACAATTGCATCGATAAGCTTGATATCGAATTCCTGCAGCCCGGGGGATCCGCCCCTCTCCCT
CCCCCCCCCCTAACGTTACTGGCCGAAGCCGCTTGGAATAAGGCCGGTGTGCGTTTGTCTATATGTTATT
TTCCACCATATTGCCGTCTTTTGGCAATGTGAGGGCCCGGAAACCTGGCCCTGTCTTCTTGACGAGCATT
CCTAGGGGTCTTTCCCCTCTCGCCAAAGGAATGCAAGGTCTGTTGAATGTCGTGAAGGAAGCAGTTCCTC
TGGAAGCTTCTTGAAGACAAACAACGTCTGTAGCGACCCTTTGCAGGCAGCGGAACCCCCCACCTGGCGA
CAGGTGCCTCTGCGGCCAAAAGCCACGTGTATAAGATACACCTGCAAAGGCGGCACAACCCCAGTGCCAC
GTTGTGAGTTGGATAGTTGTGGAAAGAGTCAAATGGCTCTCCTCAAGCGTATTCAACAAGGGGCTGAAGG
ATGCCCAGAAGGTACCCCATTGTATGGGATCTGATCTGGGGCCTCGGTACACATGCTTTACATGTGTTTA
GTCGAGGTTAAAAAAACGTCTAGGCCCCCCGAACCACGGGGACGTGGTTTTCCTTTGAAAAACACGATGA
TAATATGGCCACAACCATGACCGAGTACAAGCCCACGGTGCGCCTCGCCACCCGCGACGACGTCCCCCGG
GCCGTACGCACCCTCGCCGCCGCGTTCGCCGACTACCCCGCCACGCGCCACACCGTCGACCCGGACCGCC
ACATCGAGCGGGTCACCGAGCTGCAAGAACTCTTCCTCACGCGCGTCGGGCTCGACATCGGCAAGGTGTG
GGTCGCGGACGACGGCGCCGCGGTGGCGGTCTGGACCACGCCGGAGAGCGTCGAAGCGGGGGCGGTGTTC
GCCGAGATCGGCCCGCGCATGGCCGAGTTGAGCGGTTCCCGGCTGGCCGCGCAGCAACAGATGGAAGGCC
TCCTGGCGCCGCACCGGCCCAAGGAGCCCGCGTGGTTCCTGGCCACCGTCGGCGTGTCGCCCGACCACCA
GGGCAAGGGTCTGGGCAGCGCCGTCGTGCTCCCCGGAGTGGAGGCGGCCGAGCGCGCCGGGGTGCCCGCC
TTCCTGGAGACCTCCGCGCCCCGCAACCTCCCCTTCTACGAGCGGCTCGGCTTCACCGTCACCGCCGACG
TCGAGGTGCCCGAAGGACCGCGCACCTGGTGCATGACCCGCAAGCCCGGTGCCTAGCCGGAGACCGAAAG
GAGCGCACGACCCCATGGCTCCGACCGAAGCCGACCCGGGCGGCCCCGCCGACCCCGCACCCGCCCCCGA
GGCCCACCGACTCTAGAGCTCGCTGATCAGCCTCGACTGTGCCTTCTAGTTGCCAGCCATCTGTTGTTTG
CCCCTCCCCCGTGCCTTCCTTGACCCTGGAAGGTGCCACTCCCACTGTCCTTTCCTAATAAAATGAGGAA
ATTGCATCGCATTGTCTGAGTAGGTGTCATTCTATTCTGGGGGGTGGGGTGGGGCAGGACAGCAAGGGGG
AGGATTGGGAAGACAATAGCACTAGTTTCGCGTTAAGATACATTGATGAGTTTGGACAAACCACAACTAG
AATGCAGTGAAAAAAATGCTTTATTTGTGAAATTTGTGATGCTATTGCTTTATTTGTAACCATTATAAGC
TGCAATAAACAAGTTAACAACAACAATTGCATTCATTTTATGTTTCAGGTTCAGGGGGAGGTGTGGGAGG
TTTTTTAAAGCAAGTAAAACCTCTACAAATGTGGTATGGCTGATTATGATCAGTTATCTAGATCCGGTGG
ATCTATTTACCCGGGGAGCATGTCAAGGTCAAAATCGTCAAGGGCATCGGCTGGGAGCATGTCTAAGTCA
AAATCGTCAAGGGCGTCGGTCGGCCCGCCGCTTTCGCACTTTAGCTGTTTCTCCAGGCCACATATGATTA
GTTCCAGGCCGAAAAGGAAGGCAGGTTCGGCTCCCTGCCGGTCGAACAGCTCAATTGCTTGTCTCAGAAG
TGGGGGCATAGAATCGGTGGTAGGTGTCTCTCTTTCCTCTTTTGCTACTTGATGCTCCTGTTCCTCCAAT
ACGCAGCCCAGTGTAAAGTGGCCCACGGCGGACAGAGCGTACAGTGCGTTCTCCAGGGAGAAGCCTTGCT
GACACAGGAACGCGAGCTGATTTTCCAGGGTTTCGTACTGTTTCTCTGTTGGGCGGGTGCCGAGATGCAC
TTTAGCCCCGTCGCGATGTGAGAGGAGAGCACAGCGGTATGACTTGGCGTTGTTCCGCAGAAAGTCTTGC
CATGACTCGCCTTCCAGGGGGCAGAAGTGGGTATGATGCCTGTCCAGCATCTCGATTGGCAGGGCATCGA
GCAGGGCCCGCTTGTTCTTCACGTGCCAGTACAGGGTAGGCTGCTCAACTCCCAGCTTTTGAGCGAGTTT
CCTTGTCGTCAGGCCTTCGATACCGACACCATTGAGTAATTCCAGAGCTCCGTTTATGACTTTGCTCTTG
TCCAGCCTAGACATGGTGGCTAGCGTCTAACAAAAAAGCCAAAAACGGCCAGAATTTAGCGGACAATTTA
CTAGTCTAACACTGAAAATTACATATTGACCCAAATGATTACATTTCAAAAGGTGCCTAAAAAACTTCAC
AAAACACACTCGCCAACCCCGAGCGCATAGTTCAAAACCGGAGCTTCAGCTACTTAAGAAGATAGGTACA
TAAAACCGACCAAAGAAACTGACGCCTCACTTATCCCTCCCCTCACCAGAGGTCCGGCGCCTGTCGATTC
AGGAGAGCCTACCCTAGGCCCGAACCCTGCGTCCTGCGACGGAGAAAAGCCTACCGCACACCTACCGGCA
GGTGGCCCCACCCTGCATTATAAGCCAACAGAACGGGTGACGTCACGACACGACGAGGGCGCGCGCTCCC
AAAGGTACGGGTGCACTGCCCAACGGCACCGCCATAACTGCCGCCCCCGCAACAGACGACAAACCGAGTT
CTCCAGTCAGTGACAAACTTCACGTCAGGGTCCCCAGATGGTGCCCCAGCCCATCTCACCCGAATAAGAG
CTTTCCCGCATTAGCGAAGGCCTCAAGACCTTGGGTTCTTGCCGCCCACCATGCCCCCCACCTTGTTTCA
ACGACCTCACAGCCCGCCTCACAAGCGTCTTCCATTCAAGACTCGGGAACAGCCGCCATTTTGCTGCGCT
CCCCCCAACCCCCAGTTCAGGGCAACCTTGCTCGCGGACCCAGACTACAGCCCTTGGCGGTCTCTCCACA
CGCTTCCGTCCCACCGAGCGGCCCGGCGGCCACGAAAGCCCCGGCCAGCCCAGCAGCCCGCTACTCACCA
AGTGACGATCACAGCGATCCACAAACAAGAACCGCGACCCAAATCCCGGCTGCGACGGAACTAGCTGTGC
CACACCCGGCGCGTCCTTATATAATCATCGGCGTTCACCGCCCCACGGAGATCCCTCCGCAGAATCGCCG
AGAAGGGACTACTTTTCCTCGCCTGTTCCGCTCTCTGGAAAGAAAACCAGTGCCCTAGAGTCACCCAAGT
CCCGTCCTAAAATGTCCTTCTGCTGATACTGGGGTTCTAAGGCCGAGTCTTATGAGCAGCGGGCCGCTGT
CCTGAGCGTCCGGGCGGAAGGATCAGGACGCTCGCTGCGCCCTTCGTCTGACGTGGCAGCGCTCGCCGTG
AGGAGGGGGGCGCCCGCGGGAGGCGCCAAAACCCGGCGCGGAGGCCACGCGTACTAGACGAGTTTACTCC
CTATCAGTGATAGAGAACGATGTCGAGTTTACTCCCTATCAGTGATAGAGAACGTATGTCGAGTTTACTC
CCTATCAGTGATAGAGAACGTATGTCGAGTTTACTCCCTATCAGTGATAGAGAACGTATGTCGAGTTTAT
CCCTATCAGTGATAGAGAACGTATGTCGAGTTTACTCCCTATCAGTGATAGAGAACGTATGTCGAGGTAG
GCGTGTACGGTGGGAGGCCTATATAAGCAGAGCTCGTTTAGTGAACCGTCAGATCGCACCGGGTGACTCT
CTTAAGGTAGCCTTGCAGAAGTTGGTCGTGAGGCACTGGGCAGGTAAGTATCAAGGTTACAAGACAGGTT
TAAGGAGACCAATAGAAACTGGGCTTGTCGAGACAGAGAAGACTCTTGCGTTTCGGTCGACTTCTAGAGC
TCTGGAGGCTTGCTGAAGGCTGTATGCTAGAGACGTACAGATGCGTCTCACAGGACACAAGGCCTGTTAC
TAGCACTCACATGGAACAAATGGCCGAATTCGGCGCTAGCTGCTGATATCGCATACGCGTGGACCAGATA
GGCACCTATTGGTCTTACTGACATCCACTTTGCCTTTCTCTCCACAGGTGTCGGTACCGCGGGCCCGGGA
TCCACCGGTCACCATGGTGAGCAAGGGCGAGGAGGATAACATGGCCATCATCAAGGAGTTCATGCGCTTC
AAGGTGCACATGGAGGGCTCCGTGAACGGCCACGAGTTCGAGATCGAGGGCGAGGGCGAGGGCCGCCCCT
ACGAGGGCACCCAGACCGCCAAGCTGAAGGTGACCAAGGGTGGCCCCCTGCCCTTCGCCTGGGACATCCT
GTCCCCTCAGTTCATGTACGGCTCCAAGGCCTACGTGAAGCACCCCGCCGACATCCCCGACTACTTGAAG
CTGTCCTTCCCCGAGGGCTTCAAGTGGGAGCGCGTGATGAACTTCGAGGACGGCGGCGTGGTGACCGTGA
CCCAGGACTCCTCCCTGCAGGACGGCGAGTTCATCTACAAGGTGAAGCTGCGCGGCACCAACTTCCCCTC
CGACGGCCCCGTAATGCAGAAGAAGACCATGGGCTGGGAGGCCTCCTCCGAGCGGATGTACCCCGAGGAC
GGCGCCCTGAAGGGCGAGATCAAGCAGAGGCTGAAGCTGAAGGACGGCGGCCACTACGACGCTGAGGTCA
AGACCACCTACAAGGCCAAGAAGCCCGTGCAGCTGCCCGGCGCCTACAACGTCAACATCAAGTTGGACAT
CACCTCCCACAACGAGGACTACACCATCGTGGAACAGTACGAACGCGCCGAGGGCCGCCACTCCACCGGC
GGCATGGACGAGCTGTACAAGGGTACCGCGGGCCCGGGATCCACCGGATCTAGAATCCTCTGGCATGAGA
TGTGGCATGAAGGCCTGGAAGAGGCATCTCGTTTGTACTTTGGGGAAAGGAACGTGAAAGGCATGTTTGA
GGTGCTGGAGCCCTTGCATGCTATGATGGAACGGGGCCCCCAGACTCTGAAGGAAACATCCTTTAATCAG
GCCTATGGTCGAGATTTAATGGAGGCCCAAGAGTGGTGCAGGAAGTACATGAAATCAGGGAATGTCAAGG
ACCTCCTCCAAGCCTGGGACCTCTATTATCATGTGTTCCGACGAATCTCAAAGACTAGATAAGTACAAGT
AAACACTCAGGTGCAGGCTGCCTATCAGAAGGTGGTGGCTGGTGTGGCCAATGCCCTGGCTCACAAATAC
CACTGAGATCTTTTTCCCTCTGCCAAAAATTATGGGGACATCATGAAGCCCCTTGAGCATCTGACTTCTG
GCTAATAAAGGAAATTTATTTTCATTGCAATAGTGTGTTGGAATTTTTTGTGTCTCTCACTCGGAAGGAC
ATATGGGAGGGCAAATCATTTAAAACATCAGAATGAGTATTTGGTTTAGAGTTTGGCAACATATGCCATA
TGCTGGCTGCCATGAACAAAGGTGGCTATAAAGAGGTCATCAGTATATGAAACAGCCCCCTGCTGTCCAT
TCCTTATTCCATAGAAAAGCCTTGACTTGAGGTTAGATTTTTTTTATATTTTGTTTTGTGTTATTTTTTT
CTTTAACATCCCTAAAATTTTCCTTACATGTTTTACTAGCCAGATTTTTCCTCCTCTCCTGACTACTCCC
AGTCATAGCTGTCCCTCTTCTCTTATGAAGATCCCTCGACCTGAGCGTCGAGCTAGCATATGGATCCATA
TAACTTCGTATAATGTATGCTATACGAAGTTATTACGATACCGTCAACTTGTTTATTGCAGCTTATAATG
GTTACAAATAAAGCAATAGCATCACAAATTTCACAAATAAAGCATTTTTTTCACTGCATTCTAGTTGTGG
TTTGTCCAAACTCATCAATGTATCTTAGGTACCCAGCTTTTGTTCCCTTTAGTGAGGGTTAATTGCGCGC
TTGGCGTAATCATGGTCATAGCTGTTTCCTGTGTGAAATTGTTATCCGCTCACAATTCCACACAACATAC
GAGCCGGAAGCATAAAGTGTAAAGCCTGGGGTGCCTAATGAGTGAGCTAACTCACATTAATTGCGTTGCG
CTCACTGCCCGCTTTCCAGTCGGGAAACCTGTCGTGCCAGCTGCATTAATGAATCGGCCAACGCGCGGGG
AGAGGCGGTTTGCGTATTGGGCGCTCTTCCGCTTCCTCGCTCACTGACTCGCTGCGCTCGGTCGTTCGGC
TGCGGCGAGCGGTATCAGCTCACTCAAAGGCGGTAATACGGTTATCCACAGAATCAGGGGATAACGCAGG
AAAGAACATGTGAGCAAAAGGCCAGCAAAAGGCCAGGAACCGTAAAAAGGCCGCGTTGCTGGCGTTTTTC
CATAGGCTCCGCCCCCCTGACGAGCATCACAAAAATCGACGCTCAAGTCAGAGGTGGCGAAACCCGACAG
GACTATAAAGATACCAGGCGTTTCCCCCTGGAAGCTCCCTCGTGCGCTCTCCTGTTCCGACCCTGCCGCT
TACCGGATACCTGTCCGCCTTTCTCCCTTCGGGAAGCGTGGCGCTTTCTCATAGCTCACGCTGTAGGTAT
CTCAGTTCGGTGTAGGTCGTTCGCTCCAAGCTGGGCTGTGTGCACGAACCCCCCGTTCAGCCCGACCGCT
GCGCCTTATCCGGTAACTATCGTCTTGAGTCCAACCCGGTAAGACACGACTTATCGCCACTGGCAGCAGC
CACTGGTAACAGGATTAGCAGAGCGAGGTATGTAGGCGGTGCTACAGAGTTCTTGAAGTGGTGGCCTAAC
TACGGCTACACTAGAAGAACAGTATTTGGTATCTGCGCTCTGCTGAAGCCAGTTACCTTCGGAAAAAGAG
TTGGTAGCTCTTGATCCGGCAAACAAACCACCGCTGGTAGCGGTGGTTTTTTTGTTTGCAAGCAGCAGAT
TACGCGCAGAAAAAAAGGATCTCAAGAAGATCCTTTGATCTTTTCTACGGGGTCTGACGCTCAGTGGAAC
GAAAACTCACGTTAAGGGATTTTGGTCATGAGATTATCAAAAAGGATCTTCACCTAGATCCTTTTAAATT
AAAAATGAAGTTTTAAATCAATCTAAAGTATATATGAGTAAACTTGGTCTGACAGTTACCAATGCTTAAT
CAGTGAGGCACCTATCTCAGCGATCTGTCTATTTCGTTCATCCATAGTTGCCTGACTCCCCGTCGTGTAG
ATAACTACGATACGGGAGGGCTTACCATCTGGCCCCAGTGCTGCAATGATACCGCGAGACCCACGCTCAC
CGGCTCCAGATTTATCAGCAATAAACCAGCCAGCCGGAAGGGCCGAGCGCAGAAGTGGTCCTGCAACTTT
ATCCGCCTCCATCCAGTCTATTAATTGTTGCCGGGAAGCTAGAGTAAGTAGTTCGCCAGTTAATAGTTTG
CGCAACGTTGTTGCCATTGCTACAGGCATCGTGGTGTCACGCTCGTCGTTTGGTATGGCTTCATTCAGCT
CCGGTTCCCAACGATCAAGGCGAGTTACATGATCCCCCATGTTGTGCAAAAAAGCGGTTAGCTCCTTCGG
TCCTCCGATCGTTGTCAGAAGTAAGTTGGCCGCAGTGTTATCACTCATGGTTATGGCAGCACTGCATAAT
TCTCTTACTGTCATGCCATCCGTAAGATGCTTTTCTGTGACTGGTGAGTACTCAACCAAGTCATTCTGAG
AATAGTGTATGCGGCGACCGAGTTGCTCTTGCCCGGCGTCAATACGGGATAATACCGCGCCACATAGCAG
AACTTTAAAAGTGCTCATCATTGGAAAACGTTCTTCGGGGCGAAAACTCTCAAGGATCTTACCGCTGTTG
AGATCCAGTTCGATGTAACCCACTCGTGCACCCAACTGATCTTCAGCATCTTTTACTTTCACCAGCGTTT
CTGGGTGAGCAAAAACAGGAAGGCAAAATGCCGCAAAAAAGGGAATAAGGGCGACACGGAAATGTTGAAT
ACTCATACTCTTCCTTTTTCAATATTATTGAAGCATTTATCAGGGTTATTGTCTCATGAGCGGATACATA
TTTGAATGTATTTAGAAAAATAAACAAATAGGGGTTCCGCGCACATTTCCCCGAAAAGTGCC
