>Addgene plasmid #58282 | pERB122 | addgene partial sequence | sequence record 102040 | EGFP-N 5'-CGTCGCCGTCCAGCTCGACCAG-3'
GCTCACCATGGTGGCGACCGGCTCGAGGCGGCCGCCTGCAGGGCGCGCCGGTGGATCCCGGGCCCGCGGT
ACCGACACCTGTGGAGAGAAAGGCAAAGTGGATGTCAGTAAGACCAATAGGTGCCTATCTGGTCCACGCG
TATGCGATATCAGCAGCTAGCGCCGAATTCGGCCATTTGTTCCATGTGAGTGCTAGTAACAGGCCTTGTG
TCCTGATATGGATTCATGCACATGGTCAGTCAGTGGCCAAAACCATGTGCACATGAATCCATATCAGCAT
ACAGCCTTCAGCAAGCCTCCAGAGCTCTAGAAGTCGACCGAAACGCAAGAGTCTTCTCTGTCTCGACAAG
CCCAGTTTCTATTGGTCTCCTTAAACCTGTCTTGTAACCTTGATACTTACCTGCCCAGTGCCTCACGACC
AACTTCTGCAAGGCTACCGGATACGTACTGCAGGGTGATAACTTCGTATAGGATACTTTATACGAAGTTA
TTTATTCTCGAATGGGGGACCCCGTCCCTAACCCACGGGGCCAGTGGCTATGGCAGGGCCTGCCGCCCCG
ACGTTGGCTGCGAGCCCTGGGCCTTCACCCGAACTTGGGGGGTGGGGTGGGGAAAAGGAAGAAACGCGGG
CGTATTGGCCCCAATGGGGTCTCGGTGGGGTATCGACAGAGTGCCAGCCCTGGGACCGAACCCCGCGTTT
ATGAACAAACGACCCAACACCCGTGCGTTTTATTCTGTCTTTTTATTGCCGTCATAGCGCGGGTTCCTTC
CGGTATTGT
