>Addgene plasmid #58282 | pERB122 | addgene partial sequence | sequence record 102059 | rb_glob_PA_term-R 5'-CCCATATGTCCTTCCGAGTG-3'
TATTGCAATGAAAATAAATTTCCTTTATTAGCCAGAAGTCAGATGCTCAAGGGGCTTCATGATGTCCCCA
TAATTTTTGGCAGAGGGAAAAAGATCTCAGTGGTATTTGTGAGCCAGGGCATTGGCCACACCAGCCACCA
CCTTCTGATAGGCAGCCTGCACCTGAGTGTTTACTTGTACTTATCTAGTCTTTGAGATTCGTCGGAACAC
ATGATAATAGAGGTCCCAGGCTTGGAGGAGGTCCTTGACATTCCCTGATTTCATGTACTTCCTGCACCAC
TCTTGGGCCTCCATTAAATCTCGACCATAGGCCTGATTAAAGGATGTTTCCTTCAGAGTCTGGGGGCCCC
GTTCCATCATAGCATGCAAGGGCTCCAGCACCTCAAACATGCCTTTCACGTTCCTTTCCCCAAAGTACAA
ACGAGATGCCTCTTCCAGGCCTTCATGCCACATCTCATGCCAGAGGATTCTAGATCCGGTGGATCCCGGG
CCCGCGGTACCCTTGTACAGCTCGTCCATGCCGCCGGTGGAGTGGCGGCCCTCGGCGCGTTCGTACTGTT
CCACGATGGTGTAGTCCTCGTTGTGGGAGGTGATGTCCAACTTGATGTTGACGTTGTAGGCGCCGGGCAG
CTGCACGGGCTTCTTGGCCTTGTAGGTGGTCTTGACCTCAGCGTCGTAGTGGCCGCCGTCCTTCAGCTTC
AGCCTCTGCTTGATCTCGCCCTTCAGGGCGCCGTCCTCGGGGTACATCCGCTCGGAGGAGGCCTCCCAGC
CCATGGTCTTCTTCTGCATTAC
