>Addgene plasmid #58282 | pERB122 | addgene partial sequence | sequence record 105942 | BGH-rev 5'-TAGAAGGCACAGTCGAGG-3'
CTTCGGTCGGAGCCATGGGGTCGTGCGCTCCTTTCGGTCTCCGGCTAGGCACCGGGCTTGCGGGTCATGC
ACCAGGTGCGCGGTCCTTCGGGCACCTCGACGTCGGCGGTGACGGTGAAGCCGAGCCGCTCGTAGAAGGG
GAGGTTGCGGGGCGCGGAGGTCTCCAGGAAGGCGGGCACCCCGGCGCGCTCGGCCGCCTCCACTCCGGGG
AGCACGACGGCGCTGCCCAGACCCTTGCCCTGGTGGTCGGGCGACACGCCGACGGTGGCCAGGAACCACG
CGGGCTCCTTGGGCCGGTGCGGCGCCAGGAGGCCTTCCATCTGTTGCTGCGCGGCCAGCCGGGAACCGCT
CAACTCGGCCATGCGCGGGCCGATCTCGGCGAACACCGCCCCCGCTTCGACGCTCTCCGGCGTGGTCCAG
ACCGCCACCGCGGCGCCGTCGTCCGCGACCCACACCTTGCCGATGTCGAGCCCGACGCGCGTGAGGAAGA
GTTCTTGCAGCTCGGTGACCCGCTCGATGTGGCGGTCCGGGTCGACGGTGTGGCGCGTGGCGGGGTAGTC
GGCGAACGCGGCGGCGAGGGTGCGTACGGCCCGGGGGACGTCGTCGCGGGTGGCGAGGCGCACCGTGGGC
TTGTACTCGGTCATGGTTGTGGCCATATTATCATCGTGTTTTTC
