>Addgene plasmid #58282 | pERB122 | addgene partial sequence | sequence record 106700 | hUBCpro-R 5'-CTAAGGCCGAGTCTTATGAGCAG-3'
ACGCTCGCTGCGCCCTTCGTCTGACGTGGCAGCGCTCGCCGTGAGGAGGGGGGCGCCCGCGGGAGGCGCC
AAAACCCGGCGCGGAGGCCACGCGTACTAGACGAGTTTACTCCCTATCAGTGATAGAGAACGATGTCGAG
TTTACTCCCTATCAGTGATAGAGAACGTATGTCGAGTTTACTCCCTATCAGTGATAGAGAACGTATGTCG
AGTTTACTCCCTATCAGTGATAGAGAACGTATGTCGAGTTTATCCCTATCAGTGATAGAGAACGTATGTC
GAGTTTACTCCCTATCAGTGATAGAGAACGTATGTCGAGGTAGGCGTGTACGGTGGGAGGCCTATATAAG
CAGAGCTCGTTTAGTGAACCGTCAGATCGCACCGGGTGACTCTCTTAAGGTAGCCTTGCAGAAGTTGGTC
GTGAGGCACTGGGCAGGTAAGTATCAAGGTTACAAGACAGGTTTAAGGAGACCAATAGAAACTGGGCTTG
TCGAGACAGAGAAGACTCTTGCGTTTCGGTCGACTTCTAGAGCTCTGGAGGCTTGCTGAAGGCTGTATGC
TAGAGACGTACAGATGCGTCTCACAGGACACAAGGCCTGTTACTAGCACTCACATGGAACAAATGGCCGA
ATTCGGCGCTAGCTGCTGATATCGCATACGCGTGGACCAGATAGGCACCTATTGGTCTTACTGACAT
