>Addgene plasmid #58282 | pERB122 | addgene partial sequence | sequence record 106701 | mCherry-R 5'-TTGGTCACCTTCAGCTTGG-3'
TCGATCTCGAACTCGTGGCCGTTCACGGAGCCCTCCATGTGCACCTTGAAGCGCATGAACTCCTTGATGA
TGGCCATGTTATCCTCCTCGCCCTTGCTCACCATGGTGACCGGTGGATCCCGGGCCCGCGGTACCGACAC
CTGTGGAGAGAAAGGCAAAGTGGATGTCAGTAAGACCAATAGGTGCCTATCTGGTCCACGCGTATGCGAT
ATCAGCAGCTAGCGCCGAATTCGGCCATTTGTTCCATGTGAGTGCTAGTAACAGGCCTTGTGTCCTGTGA
GACGCATCTGTACGTCTCTAGCATACAGCCTTCAGCAAGCCTCCAGAGCTCTAGAAGTCGACCGAAACGC
AAGAGTCTTCTCTGTCTCGACAAGCCCAGTTTCTATTGGTCTCCTTAAACCTGTCTTGTAACCTTGATAC
TTACCTGCCCAGTGCCTCACGACCAACTTCTGCAAGGCTACCTTAAGAGAGTCACCCGGTGCGATCTGAC
GGTTCACTAAACGAGCTCTGCTTATATAGGCCTCCCACCGTACACGCCTACCTCGACATACGTTCTCTAT
CACTGATAGGGAGTAAACTCGACATACGTTCTCTATCACTGATAGGGATAAACTCGACATACGTTCTCTA
TCACTGATAGGGAGTAAACTCGACATACGTTCTCTATCACTGATAGGGAGTAAACTCGACATACGTTCTC
TATCACTGATA
